>Addgene plasmid #18482 | T4 Lysozyme L99F F153L WT* | addgene partial sequence | sequence record 24268 | 3primeUP
GCTANGAAAAAGCCCGCTCATTAGGCGGGCTCAGATCTGCTCATGNTTTGACAGCTTATCATCGATAAGC
TTCGGCAATAAATTCTTGATATGTTTTCATATGTTTCCTTTAAATATTTTAATTAGTAATTGTCTATTCA
AGTAATTGTGAATATACTATCACAATTCCAAGAGAAAGTAAACAGCTTTATAGATTTTTATACGCGTCCC
AAGTGCCAGTTCTCAACGTTGTAATGACTCGTTTTGCGCGATTAGGTGTTTGATTATACCATCTACTTTT
AGCTAAGTTAACTGCTGCTTCATCCCAGCGTTTTTGTTGAAGCATACGTAAAGAGTTAGTAAATCCTGCC
ACACCGGTTTCTCCCATTTGGAAAACCATATTAATAAATGCAGCGCGACGAACCGCATCAAGAGAATCAT
AAACCGGTTTTAATTTAGCATTTCTCAGAATTCCGCGAACAGCAGCATCAACATCCTGATTAAAGAGTTT
TTCAGCCTCATCTTTTGTAATTACACCATTAGTATTACGCCCAATAGCTTTATCTAATTCAGATTTAGCA
GCATTAAGTGATGGACTTTTTGTAAGCAAATGACCGATGCCAATAGTGTAATAGCCTTCTGTGTCTTTAT
AGATTTTAAGTCTAAGACCTTCATCTATACGTAACATTTCAAATATATTCATAATACCTCCTAAGCATCG
ATGGATCCTGTTTCCTGTGTGAAATTGTTATCCGCTCACAATTCCACACATTATACGAGCCGATGATAAT
TGTCACAGGGGNAGGGGAGTAGCTGANCTGTTCCGTGTGAATGT
