[The description below was written by a language model from this plasmid's Addgene catalogue record.]
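Description:
T4 Lysozyme L99F F153L WT* is a bacterial expression plasmid built on the pHS1403 backbone (about 5 kb without insert) that carries a mutant form of the bacteriophage T4 lysozyme gene (gene e). It is maintained in E. coli as a high-copy plasmid under ampicillin selection. The record does not name the origin of replication or the promoter that drives lysozyme expression, and no feature table is available to confirm these elements.

The insert is roughly 600 bp and was cloned as a BamHI–HindIII fragment, with both sites preserved. According to the depositor's note, the BamHI site lies 27 bp from the start codon and the HindIII site 115 bp from the stop codon, so the fragment includes short flanking untranslated regions around the coding sequence. The encoded protein carries two substitutions, L99F and F153L, which swap leucine and phenylalanine between two positions. The "WT*" designation indicates the parental background in which these changes were made; in the T4 lysozyme literature this term conventionally refers to the cysteine-free pseudo-wild-type protein, although the record itself does not spell out that definition. No affinity tags or fusion partners are listed.

The record does not state a specific purpose. A construct of this type would typically be used to produce the variant enzyme recombinantly in E. coli, for example for structural or protein stability studies comparing the paired substitutions with the parental protein.
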