Addgene plasmid #18482: T4 Lysozyme L99F F153L WT*
Depositing lab: Brian Matthews. Depositing organization: University of Oregon.
Backbone
  Vector backbone: pHS1403
  Backbone size w/o insert (bp): 5000
  Vector type: Bacterial Expression
Growth in bacteria
  Bacterial resistance: Ampicillin, 100 μg/mL
  Growth temperature: 37°C
  Growth strain: DH5alpha
  Copy number: High Copy
Gene/Insert
  Gene/Insert name: T4 Lysozyme (alt name: FMVL)
  Species: Bacteriophage T4
  Insert size (bp): 600
  Mutation: L99F F153L WT*
  GenBank ID: NP_049736
  Entrez Gene: e (a.k.a. T4p123)
  Cloning method: Restriction Enzyme; 5′ cloning site BamHI (not destroyed); 3′ cloning site HindIII (not destroyed)
  Sequencing primers: 5′ na; 3′ GGCGTATCACGAGGCCC
Terms and licenses: Academic/Nonprofit Terms; Industry Terms: Not Available to Industry
Depositor comments: The BamHI site is 27 bp from the ATG and the HindIII site is 115 bp from the stop.
How to cite: T4 Lysozyme L99F F153L WT* was a gift from Brian Matthews (Addgene plasmid # 18482 ; http://n2t.net/addgene:18482 ; RRID:Addgene_18482)
